>Addgene plasmid #82684 | MYR-CPH1S-o_445 | addgene partial sequence | sequence record 164526 | CMV-F 5'-CGCAAATGGGCGGTAGGCGTG-3'
TCTGGCTAACTAGAGAACCCACTGCTTACTGGCTTATCGAAATTAATACGACTCACTATAGGGAGACCCA
AGCTGGCTAGCGTTTAAACGGGCCCTCTAGACTCGAGCGGCCGCGGCCACCATGGGGAGTAGCAAGAGCA
AGCCTAAGGACCCCAGCCAGCGCCTCGACGTCACCGGTGGAGCAACTACTGTTCAACTGTCTGATCAATC
TCTGCGTCAACTGGAAACTCTGGCTATCCACACCGCGCATCTGATCCAGCCGCACGGTCTGGTAGTCGTC
CTGCAAGAACCGGACCTGACCATCAGCCAGATCTCTGCGAACTGTACCGGTATCCTGGGCCGTAGCCCGG
AAGATCTGCTGGGTCGTACTCTGGGCGAGGTATTCGATTCTTTTCAGATTGATCCGATCCAGTCTCGTCT
GACCGCAGGTCAGATTTCCAGCCTGAACCCGTCCAAGCTGTGGGCGCGTGTTATGGGTGACGACTTTGTT
ATTTTCGACGGCGTATTTCATCGTAACTCTGATGGCCTGCTGGTTTGCGAGCTGGAGCCGGCCTACACTA
GCGACAACCTGCCTTTCCTGGGTTTCTACCATATGGCAAACGCGGCACTGAACCGTCTGCG
