>Addgene plasmid #82684 | MYR-CPH1S-o_445 | addgene partial sequence | sequence record 164527 | BGH-rev 5'-TAGAAGGCACAGTCGAGG-3'
GGTACCGAGCTCGGATCCACTAGTCCAGTGTGGTGGAATTCTTAGTCGAGTGCGTAGTCTGGTACGTCGT
ACGGATAGTCGACTCCGGATCCACCGGGTTCTTCAGCTTGGCGCAGAATCAGGTTCACGATTGCTTTCTT
CAGAGCCAGGGCAGACTGGATCTCAACGCTCTGCCACGGCAGGCTCTGCAGGCGAACAATTTCTTTCCAC
AGATCGAAGGACTGACGCGGATGCAGTTCGATCTTACCATCTTCTTGGGTTGCTTCGTATGCGTGATTCG
GATCACCACCCCAATTAACGGTCTGCAGAACCTCCGGGCGGAACCACAGCAGAAAGTTATGACGGGCGAT
CGGGATAGCCAGCAGGCCGGACGCCACGCTTTTGAAGTTAACCGCATCCGGATAGATCTGAGACAGAGAG
CTAGTGAAGAAAACGTCCTGCACTTCGCGATTCTCCAGCCATTGCAGCAGGTATTGCACCGCCTTTTCGT
CTGGGGTTTCGCCCACCAGAATCAGTTTCTCGCCGAAACAAATCGCAGCGCCTTGGCTGCCGGTCAGGCC
CAGCAGACGGTCTGGGTGGTTAGTCAGGCCCTCCACGAAGTCTGCCGCGGTGGTCATTTTGTCCAGCAGA
ACCGCTTCATGCTCCGCCAGCTGTACGCGGTAGTCAAAAGTCTCGGTGTCTTCTTGCGCGGAGATATTAG
AGAACACCACACGACCGAAGAATTCGCAGGCTTTACGCAGTTCGAAAGGGATTACTTTCGGGGTCTGGTG
ATGGCAAGCGATCAGACCCCACAGGTGACCATCTTTAATCAGAGAGATCGTCAGGCTAGCACCAACGCCC
ATGTTCTTCA
