[The description below was written by a language model from this plasmid's Addgene catalogue record.]
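Description:
MYR-CPH1S-o_445 is a mammalian expression plasmid built on the pcDNA3.1(-) backbone and propagated in E. coli under ampicillin selection. No feature table accompanies the record, so the regulatory elements are not explicitly listed. pcDNA3.1-type vectors conventionally drive the insert from the CMV immediate-early promoter with a downstream polyadenylation signal and carry a neomycin resistance cassette for selection in mammalian cells, but these details should be checked against the sequence. The copy number is recorded as unknown.

The insert, MYR-CPH1S-o, encodes the sensory domain of Synechocystis phytochrome 1 (Cph1), a cyanobacterial red/far-red light-sensing photoreceptor. It is preceded by a myristoylation (MYR) signal and a restriction site. A myristoylation signal directs attachment of a lipid anchor to the N-terminus, which tethers the expressed protein to the inner face of cellular membranes. The "-o" suffix is not explained in the record.

The restriction site suggests that the plasmid is meant as a modular cloning scaffold into which additional protein domains can be inserted to create membrane-anchored fusions with the light-sensing module, though the record does not say this directly. The associated publication describes using a phytochrome sensory domain to activate receptors with red light. This fits an optogenetic use in which light-dependent changes in the Cph1 domain control the signalling of fused receptor portions in mammalian cells. The record gives no partner domains, epitope tags or reporters for this particular construct.
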