Addgene plasmid #82684: MYR-CPH1S-o_445
Purpose: Expresses CPH1S-o domain (Synechocystis Phytochrome 1) preceded by a MYR signal and a restriction site
Depositing lab: Harald Janovjak. Publication: A Phytochrome Sensory Domain Permits Receptor Activation by Red Light. Reichhart E, Ingles-Prieto A, Tichy AM, McKenzie C, Janovjak H. Angew Chem Int Ed Engl. 2016 May 17;55(21):6339-42. doi: 10.1002/anie.201601736. Epub 2016 Apr 21. PubMed 27101018.
Backbone
  Vector backbone: pcDNA3.1-
  Vector type: Mammalian Expression
Growth in bacteria
  Bacterial resistance: Ampicillin, 100 μg/mL
  Growth temperature: 37°C
  Growth strain: DH5alpha
  Copy number: Unknown
Gene/Insert
  Gene/Insert name: MYR-CPH1S-o
Terms and licenses: Academic/Nonprofit Terms; Industry Terms: Not Available to Industry
How to cite: MYR-CPH1S-o_445 was a gift from Harald Janovjak (Addgene plasmid # 82684 ; http://n2t.net/addgene:82684 ; RRID:Addgene_82684)
