LOCUS       Exported 7070 bp ds-DNA circular SYN 12-MAY-2021
DEFINITION  Expresses CPH1S-o domain (Synechocystis Phytochrome 1) preceded by a
            MYR signal and a restriction site.
ACCESSION   .
VERSION     .
KEYWORDS    MYR-CPH1S-o_445
SOURCE      synthetic DNA construct
  ORGANISM  synthetic DNA construct
REFERENCE   1 (bases 1 to 7070)
  AUTHORS   Reichhart E, Ingles-Prieto A, Tichy AM, McKenzie C, Janovjak H
  TITLE     A Phytochrome Sensory Domain Permits Receptor Activation by Red
            Light.
  JOURNAL   Angew Chem Int Ed Engl. 2016 May 17;55(21):6339-42. doi:
            10.1002/anie.201601736. Epub 2016 Apr 21.
  PUBMED    27101018
REFERENCE   2 (bases 1 to 7070)
  AUTHORS   .
  TITLE     Direct Submission
  JOURNAL   Exported May 12, 2021 from SnapGene Server 1.1.58
            http://www.snapgene.com
FEATURES             Location/Qualifiers
     source          1..7070
                     /organism="synthetic DNA construct"
                     /mol_type="other DNA"
     primer_bind     complement(44..63)
                     /label=pRS-marker
                     /note="pRS vectors, use to sequence yeast selectable
                     marker"
     enhancer        235..614
                     /label=CMV enhancer
                     /note="human cytomegalovirus immediate early enhancer"
     promoter        615..818
                     /label=CMV promoter
                     /note="human cytomegalovirus (CMV) immediate early
                     promoter"
     primer_bind     769..789
                     /label=CMV-F
                     /note="Human CMV immediate early promoter, forward primer"
     primer_bind     863..882
                     /label=T7
                     /note="T7 promoter, forward primer"
     promoter        863..881
                     /label=T7 promoter
                     /note="promoter for bacteriophage T7 RNA polymerase"
     regulatory      935..944
                     /regulatory_class="other"
                     /note="vertebrate consensus sequence for strong initiation
                     of translation (Kozak, 1987)"
     CDS             941..982
                     /codon_start=1
                     /product="N-myristoylation signal from Src kinase (Pellman
                     et al., 1985; Kaplan et al., 1988)"
                     /label=myr
                     /translation="MGSSKSKPKDPSQR"
     CDS             2561..2587
                     /codon_start=1
                     /product="HA (human influenza hemagglutinin) epitope tag"
                     /label=HA
                     /translation="YPYDVPDYA"
     primer_bind     complement(2664..2681)
                     /label=BGH-rev
                     /note="Bovine growth hormone terminator, reverse primer.
                     Also called BGH reverse"
     polyA_signal    2670..2894
                     /label=bGH poly(A) signal
                     /note="bovine growth hormone polyadenylation signal"
     rep_origin      2940..3368
                     /direction=RIGHT
                     /label=f1 ori
                     /note="f1 bacteriophage origin of replication; arrow
                     indicates direction of (+) strand synthesis"
     primer_bind     complement(3027..3046)
                     /label=F1ori-R
                     /note="F1 origin, reverse primer"
     primer_bind     3237..3258
                     /label=F1ori-F
                     /note="F1 origin, forward primer"
     primer_bind     complement(3377..3397)
                     /label=pBABE 3'
                     /note="SV40 enhancer, reverse primer for pBABE vectors"
     promoter        3382..3711
                     /label=SV40 promoter
                     /note="SV40 enhancer and early promoter"
     rep_origin      3562..3697
                     /label=SV40 ori
                     /note="SV40 origin of replication"
     primer_bind     3624..3643
                     /label=SV40pro-F
                     /note="SV40 promoter/origin, forward primer"
     CDS             3778..4572
                     /codon_start=1
                     /gene="aph(3')-II (or nptII)"
                     /product="aminoglycoside phosphotransferase from Tn5"
                     /label=NeoR/KanR
                     /note="confers resistance to neomycin, kanamycin, and G418
                     (Geneticin(R))"
                     /translation="MIEQDGLHAGSPAAWVERLFGYDWAQQTIGCSDAAVFRLSAQGRP
                     VLFVKTDLSGALNELQDEAARLSWLATTGVPCAAVLDVVTEAGRDWLLLGEVPGQDLLS
                     SHLAPAEKVSIMADAMRRLHTLDPATCPFDHQAKHRIERARTRMEAGLVDQDDLDEEHQ
                     GLAPAELFARLKARMPDGEDLVVTHGDACLPNIMVENGRFSGFIDCGRLGVADRYQDIA
                     LATRDIAEELGGEWADRFLVLYGIAAPDSQRIAFYRLLDEFF"
     primer_bind     complement(3832..3851)
                     /label=Neo-R
                     /note="Neomycin resistance gene, reverse primer"
     primer_bind     4442..4461
                     /label=Neo-F
                     /note="Neomycin resistance gene, forward primer"
     polyA_signal    4746..4867
                     /label=SV40 poly(A) signal
                     /note="SV40 polyadenylation signal"
     primer_bind     complement(4783..4802)
                     /label=SV40pA-R
                     /note="SV40 polyA, reverse primer"
     primer_bind     4837..4856
                     /label=EBV-rev
                     /note="SV40 polyA terminator, reverse primer"
     primer_bind     complement(4916..4932)
                     /label=M13 rev
                     /note="common sequencing primer, one of multiple similar
                     variants"
     primer_bind     complement(4916..4932)
                     /label=M13 Reverse
                     /note="In lacZ gene. Also called M13-rev"
     primer_bind     complement(4929..4951)
                     /label=M13/pUC Reverse
                     /note="In lacZ gene"
     protein_bind    4940..4956
                     /label=lac operator
                     /bound_moiety="lac repressor encoded by lacI"
                     /note="The lac repressor binds to the lac operator to
                     inhibit transcription in E. coli. This inhibition can be
                     relieved by adding lactose or
                     isopropyl-beta-D-thiogalactopyranoside (IPTG)."
     promoter        complement(4964..4994)
                     /label=lac promoter
                     /note="promoter for the E. coli lac operon"
     protein_bind    5009..5030
                     /label=CAP binding site
                     /bound_moiety="E. coli catabolite activator protein"
                     /note="CAP binding activates transcription in the presence
                     of cAMP."
     primer_bind     complement(5147..5164)
                     /label=L4440
                     /note="L4440 vector, forward primer"
     rep_origin      complement(5318..5903)
                     /direction=LEFT
                     /label=ori
                     /note="high-copy-number ColE1/pMB1/pBR322/pUC origin of
                     replication"
     primer_bind     complement(5398..5417)
                     /label=pBR322ori-F
                     /note="pBR322 origin, forward primer"
     CDS             complement(6074..6934)
                     /codon_start=1
                     /gene="bla"
                     /product="beta-lactamase"
                     /label=AmpR
                     /note="confers resistance to ampicillin, carbenicillin, and
                     related antibiotics"
                     /translation="MSIQHFRVALIPFFAAFCLPVFAHPETLVKVKDAEDQLGARVGYI
                     ELDLNSGKILESFRPEERFPMMSTFKVLLCGAVLSRIDAGQEQLGRRIHYSQNDLVEYS
                     PVTEKHLTDGMTVRELCSAAITMSDNTAANLLLTTIGGPKELTAFLHNMGDHVTRLDRW
                     EPELNEAIPNDERDTTMPVAMATTLRKLLTGELLTLASRQQLIDWMEADKVAGPLLRSA
                     LPAGWFIADKSGAGERGSRGIIAALGPDGKPSRIVVIYTTGSQATMDERNRQIAEIGAS
                     LIKHW"
     primer_bind     6697..6716
                     /label=Amp-R
                     /note="Ampicillin resistance gene, reverse primer"
     promoter        complement(6935..7039)
                     /gene="bla"
                     /label=AmpR promoter
ORIGIN
        1 gacggatcgg gagatctccc gatcccctat ggtgcactct cagtacaatc tgctctgatg
       61 ccgcatagtt aagccagtat ctgctccctg cttgtgtgtt ggaggtcgct gagtagtgcg
      121 cgagcaaaat ttaagctaca acaaggcaag gcttgaccga caattgcatg aagaatctgc
      181 ttagggttag gcgttttgcg ctgcttcgcg atgtacgggc cagatatacg cgttgacatt
      241 gattattgac tagttattaa tagtaatcaa ttacggggtc attagttcat agcccatata
      301 tggagttccg cgttacataa cttacggtaa atggcccgcc tggctgaccg cccaacgacc
      361 cccgcccatt gacgtcaata atgacgtatg ttcccatagt aacgccaata gggactttcc
      421 attgacgtca atgggtggag tatttacggt aaactgccca cttggcagta catcaagtgt
      481 atcatatgcc aagtacgccc cctattgacg tcaatgacgg taaatggccc gcctggcatt
      541 atgcccagta catgacctta tgggactttc ctacttggca gtacatctac gtattagtca
      601 tcgctattac catggtgatg cggttttggc agtacatcaa tgggcgtgga tagcggtttg
      661 actcacgggg atttccaagt ctccacccca ttgacgtcaa tgggagtttg ttttggcacc
      721 aaaatcaacg ggactttcca aaatgtcgta acaactccgc cccattgacg caaatgggcg
      781 gtaggcgtgt acggtgggag gtctatataa gcagagctct ctggctaact agagaaccca
      841 ctgcttactg gcttatcgaa attaatacga ctcactatag ggagacccaa gctggctagc
      901 gtttaaacgg gccctctaga ctcgagcggc cgcggccacc atggggagta gcaagagcaa
      961 gcctaaggac cccagccagc gcctcgacgt caccggtgga gcaactactg ttcaactgtc
     1021 tgatcaatct ctgcgtcaac tggaaactct ggctatccac accgcgcatc tgatccagcc
     1081 gcacggtctg gtagtcgtcc tgcaagaacc ggacctgacc atcagccaga tctctgcgaa
     1141 ctgtaccggt atcctgggcc gtagcccgga agatctgctg ggtcgtactc tgggcgaggt
     1201 attcgattct tttcagattg atccgatcca gtctcgtctg accgcaggtc agatttccag
     1261 cctgaacccg tccaagctgt gggcgcgtgt tatgggtgac gactttgtta ttttcgacgg
     1321 cgtatttcat cgtaactctg atggcctgct ggtttgcgag ctggagccgg cctacactag
     1381 cgacaacctg cctttcctgg gtttctacca tatggcaaac gcggcactga accgtctgcg
     1441 tcagcaagct aacctgcgcg acttctacga cgttatcgtt gaggaagtgc gccgcatgac
     1501 gggtttcgac cgcgtcatgc tgtaccgttt tgatgaaaac aaccacggtg acgtaatcgc
     1561 ggaggataag cgtgacgaca tggagccgta tctgggtctg cactacccgg aaagcgacat
     1621 tcctcagccg gcacgtcgcc tgttcattca caacccgatc cgtgttattc cggacgttta
     1681 cggcgttgct gttccgctga ctccggccgt taatccgtct actaaccgtg cagttgacct
     1741 gaccgaatcc atcctgcgtt ccgcatacca ttgccacctg acctatctga agaacatggg
     1801 cgttggtgct agcctgacga tctctctgat taaagatggt cacctgtggg gtctgatcgc
     1861 ttgccatcac cagaccccga aagtaatccc tttcgaactg cgtaaagcct gcgaattctt
     1921 cggtcgtgtg gtgttctcta atatctccgc gcaagaagac accgagactt ttgactaccg
     1981 cgtacagctg gcggagcatg aagcggttct gctggacaaa atgaccaccg cggcagactt
     2041 cgtggagggc ctgactaacc acccagaccg tctgctgggc ctgaccggca gccaaggcgc
     2101 tgcgatttgt ttcggcgaga aactgattct ggtgggcgaa accccagacg aaaaggcggt
     2161 gcaatacctg ctgcaatggc tggagaatcg cgaagtgcag gacgttttct tcactagctc
     2221 tctgtctcag atctatccgg atgcggttaa cttcaaaagc gtggcgtccg gcctgctggc
     2281 tatcccgatc gcccgtcata actttctgct gtggttccgc ccggaggttc tgcagaccgt
     2341 taattggggt ggtgatccga atcacgcata cgaagcaacc caagaagatg gtaagatcga
     2401 actgcatccg cgtcagtcct tcgatctgtg gaaagaaatt gttcgcctgc agagcctgcc
     2461 gtggcagagc gttgagatcc agtctgccct ggctctgaag aaagcaatcg tgaacctgat
     2521 tctgcgccaa gctgaagaac ccggtggatc cggagtcgac tatccgtacg acgtaccaga
     2581 ctacgcactc gactaagaat tccaccacac tggactagtg gatccgagct cggtaccaag
     2641 cttaagttta aaccgctgat cagcctcgac tgtgccttct agttgccagc catctgttgt
     2701 ttgcccctcc cccgtgcctt ccttgaccct ggaaggtgcc actcccactg tcctttccta
     2761 ataaaatgag gaaattgcat cgcattgtct gagtaggtgt cattctattc tggggggtgg
     2821 ggtggggcag gacagcaagg gggaggattg ggaagagaat agcaggcatg ctggggatgc
     2881 ggtgggctct atggcttctg aggcggaaag aaccagctgg ggctctaggg ggtatccccn
     2941 nnnnnnnnnn nnnnnnnnnn nnnnnnnnnn nnnnnnnnnn nnnnnnnnnn nnnnnnnnnn
     3001 nnnnnnnnnn nnnnnnnnnn nnnnnnnnnn nnnnnnnnnn nnnnnnnnnn nnnnnnnnnn
     3061 nnncnnnnnn nnnnnnnnnn nnnnnnnnnn nnnnnnnnnn nnnnnnnnnn nnnnnnnnnn
     3121 nnnnnnnnnn nnnnnnnnnn nnnnnnnnnn nnnnnannnn nnnnnnnnnn nnnnnnnnnn
     3181 nnnnnnnnnn nnnnnnnnnn nnnnnccttt gacgttggag tccacgttct ttaatagtgg
     3241 actcttgttc caaactggaa caacactcaa ccctatctcg gtctattctt ttgatttata
     3301 agggattttg ccgatttcgg cctattggtt aaaaaatgag ctgatttaac aaaaatttaa
     3361 cgcgaattaa ttctgtggaa tgtgtgtcag ttagggtgtg gaaagtcccc aggctcccca
     3421 gcaggcagaa gtatgcaaag catgcatctc aattagtcag caaccaggtg tggaaagtcc
     3481 ccaggctccc cagcaggcag aagtatgcaa agcatgcatc tcaattagtc agcaaccata
     3541 gtcccgcccc taactccgcc catcccgccc ctaactccgc ccagttccgc ccattctccg
     3601 ccccatggct gactaatttt ttttatttat gcagaggccg aggccgcctc tgcctctgag
     3661 ctattccaga agtagtgagg aggctttttt ggaggcctag gcttttgcaa aaagctcccg
     3721 ggagcttgta tatccatttt cggatctgat caagagacag gatgaggatc gtttcgcatg
     3781 attgaacaag atggattgca cgcaggttct ccggccgctt gggtggagag gctattcggc
     3841 tatgactggg cacaacagac aatcggctgc tctgatgccg ccgtgttccg gctgtcagcg
     3901 caggggcgcc cggttctttt tgtcaagacc gacctgtccg gtgccctgaa tgaactgcag
     3961 gacgaggcag cgcggctatc gtggctggcc acgacgggcg ttccttgcgc agctgtgctc
     4021 gacgttgtca ctgaagcggg aagggactgg ctgctattgg gcgaagtgcc ggggcaggat
     4081 ctcctgtcat ctcaccttgc tcctgccgag aaagtatcca tcatggctga tgcaatgcgg
     4141 cggctgcata cgcttgatcc ggctacctgc ccattcgacc accaagcgaa acatcgcatc
     4201 gagcgagcac gtactcggat ggaagccggt cttgtcgatc aggatgatct ggacgaagaa
     4261 catcaggggc tcgcgccagc cgaactgttc gccaggctca aggcgcgcat gcccgacggc
     4321 gaggatctcg tcgtgaccca tggcgatgcc tgcttgccga atatcatggt ggaaaatggc
     4381 cgcttttctg gattcatcga ctgtggccgg ctgggtgtgg cggaccgcta tcaggacata
     4441 gcgttggcta cccgtgatat tgctgaagaa cttggcggcg aatgggctga ccgcttcctc
     4501 gtgctttacg gtatcgccgc tcccgattcg cagcgcatcg ccttctatcg ccttcttgac
     4561 gagttcttct gagcgggact ctggggttcg aaatgaccga ccaagcgacg cccaacctgc
     4621 catcacgaga tttcgattcc accgccgcct tctatgaaag gttgggcttc ggaatcgttt
     4681 tccgggacgc cggctggatg atcctccagc gcggggatct catgctggag ttcttcgccc
     4741 accccaactt gtttattgca gcttataatg gttacaaata aagcaatagc atcacaaatt
     4801 tcacaaataa agcatttttt tcactgcatt ctagttgtgg tttgtccaaa ctcatcaatg
     4861 tatcttatca tgtctgtata ccgtcgacct ctagctagag cttggcgtaa tcatggtcat
     4921 agctgtttcc tgtgtgaaat tgttatccgc tcacaattcc acacaacata cgagccggaa
     4981 gcataaagtg taaagcctgg ggtgcctaat gagtgagcta actcacatta attgcgttgc
     5041 gctcactgcc cgctttccag tcgggaaacc tgtcgtgcca gctgcattaa tgaatcggcc
     5101 aacgcgcggg gagaggcggt ttgcgtattg ggcgctcttg cgcttcctcg ctcactgact
     5161 cgctgcgctc ggtcgttcgg ctgcggcgag cggtatcagc tcactcaaag gcggtaatac
     5221 ggttatccac agaatcaggg gataacgcag gaaagaacat gtgagcaaaa ggccagcaaa
     5281 aggccaggaa ccgtaaaaag gccgcgttgc tggcgttttt ccataggctc cgcccccctg
     5341 acgagcatca caaaaatcga cgctcaagtc agaggtggcg aaacccgaca ggactataaa
     5401 gataccaggc gtttccccct ggaagctccc tcgtgcgctc tcctgttccg accctgccgc
     5461 ttaccggata cctgtccgcc tttctccctt cgggaagcgt ggcgctttct catagctcac
     5521 gctgtaggta tctcagttcg gtgtaggtcg ttcgctccaa gctgggctgt gtgcacgaac
     5581 cccccgttca gcccgaccgc tgcgccttat ccggtaacta tcgtcttgag tccaacccgg
     5641 taagacacga cttatcgcca ctggcagcag ccactggtaa caggattagc agagcgaggt
     5701 atgtaggcgg tgctacagag ttcttgaagt ggtggcctaa ctacggctac actagaagaa
     5761 cagtatttgg tatctgcgct ctgctgaagc cagttacctt cggaaaaaga gttggtagct
     5821 cttgatccgg caaacaaacc accgctggta gcggtttttt tgtttgcaag cagcagatta
     5881 cgcgcagaaa aaaaggatct caagaagatc ctttgatctt ttctacgggg tctgacgctc
     5941 agtggaacga aaactcacgt taagggattt tggtcatgag attatcaaaa aggatcttca
     6001 cctagatcct tttaaattaa aaatgaagtt ttaaatcaat ctaaagtata tatgagtaaa
     6061 cttggtctga cagttaccaa tgcttaatca gtgaggcacc tatctcagcg atctgtctat
     6121 ttcgttcatc catagttgcc tgactccccg tcgtgtagat aactacgata cgggagggct
     6181 taccatctgg ccccagtgct gcaatgatac cgcgggaccc acgctcaccg gctccagatt
     6241 tatcagcaat aaaccagcca gccggaaggg ccgagcgcag aagtggtcct gcaactttat
     6301 ccgcctccat ccagtctatt aattgttgcc gggaagctag agtaagtagt tcgccagtta
     6361 atagtttgcg caacgttgtt gccattgcta caggcatcgt ggtgtcacgc tcgtcgtttg
     6421 gtatggcttc attcagctcc ggttcccaac gatcaaggcg agttacatga tcccccatgt
     6481 tgtgcaaaaa agcggttagc tccttcggtc ctccgatcgt tgtcagaagt aagttggccg
     6541 cagtgttatc actcatggtt atggcagcac tgcataattc tcttactgtc atgccatccg
     6601 taagatgctt ttctgtgact ggtgagtact caaccaagtc attctgagaa tagtgtatgc
     6661 ggcgaccgag ttgctcttgc ccggcgtcaa tacgggataa taccgcgcca catagcagaa
     6721 ctttaaaagt gctcatcatt ggaaaacgtt cttcggggcg aaaactctca aggatcttac
     6781 cgctgttgag atccagttcg atgtaaccca ctcgtgcacc caactgatct tcagcatctt
     6841 ttactttcac cagcgtttct gggtgagcaa aaacaggaag gcaaaatgcc gcaaaaaagg
     6901 gaataagggc gacacggaaa tgttgaatac tcatactctt cctttttcaa tattattgaa
     6961 gcatttatca gggttattgt ctcatgagcg gatacatatt tgaatgtatt tagaaaaata
     7021 aacaaatagg ggttccgcgc acatttcccc gaaaagtgcc acctgacgtc
//
